>Addgene plasmid #47158 | TAL3439 | depositor partial sequence | sequence record 67245 | Insert sequence
ATGGACTACAAAGACCATGACGGTGATTATAAAGATCATGACATCGATTACAAGGATGACGATGACAAGA
TGGCCCCCAAGAAGAAGAGGAAGGTGGGCATTCACCGCGGGGTACCTATGGTGGACTTGAGGACACTCGG
TTATTCGCAACAGCAACAGGAGAAAATCAAGCCTAAGGTCAGGAGCACCGTCGCGCAACACCACGAGGCG
CTTGTGGGGCATGGCTTCACTCATGCGCATATTGTCGCGCTTTCACAGCACCCTGCGGCGCTTGGGACGG
TGGCTGTCAAATACCAAGATATGATTGCGGCCCTGCCCGAAGCCACGCACGAGGCAATTGTAGGGGTCGG
TAAACAGTGGTCGGGAGCGCGAGCACTTGAGGCGCTGCTGACTGTGGCGGGTGAGCTTAGGGGGCCTCCG
CTCCAGCTCGACACCGGGCAGCTGCTGAAGATCGCGAAGAGAGGGGGAGTAACAGCGGTAGAGGCAGTGC
ACGCCTGGCGCAATGCGCTCACCGGGGCCCCCTTGAACCTGACCCCAGACCAGGTAGTCGCAATCGCGTC
GAACATTGGGGGAAAGCAAGCCCTGGAAACCGTGCAAAGGTTGTTGCCGGTCCTTTGTCAAGACCACGGC
CTTACACCGGAGCAAGTCGTGGCCATTGCATCCCACGACGGTGGCAAACAGGCTCTTGAGACGGTTCAGA
GACTTCTCCCAGTTCTCTGTCAAGCCCACGGGCTGACTCCCGATCAAGTTGTAGCGATTGCGTCGAACAT
TGGAGGGAAACAAGCATTGGAGACTGTCCAACGGCTCCTTCCCGTGTTGTGTCAAGCCCACGGTTTGACG
CCTGCACAAGTGGTCGCCATCGCCTCCAATATTGGCGGTAAGCAGGCGCTGGAAACAGTACAGCGCCTGC
TGCCTGTACTGTGCCAGGATCATGGACTGACCCCAGACCAGGTAGTCGCAATCGCGAACAATAATGGGGG
AAAGCAAGCCCTGGAAACCGTGCAAAGGTTGTTGCCGGTCCTTTGTCAAGACCACGGCCTTACACCGGAG
CAAGTCGTGGCCATTGCAAGCAACATCGGTGGCAAACAGGCTCTTGAGACGGTTCAGAGACTTCTCCCAG
TTCTCTGTCAAGCCCACGGGCTGACTCCCGATCAAGTTGTAGCGATTGCGAATAACAATGGAGGGAAACA
AGCATTGGAGACTGTCCAACGGCTCCTTCCCGTGTTGTGTCAAGCCCACGGTTTGACGCCTGCACAAGTG
GTCGCCATCGCCAACAACAACGGCGGTAAGCAGGCGCTGGAAACAGTACAGCGCCTGCTGCCTGTACTGT
GCCAGGATCATGGACTGACCCCAGACCAGGTAGTCGCAATCGCGTCGAACATTGGGGGAAAGCAAGCCCT
GGAAACCGTGCAAAGGTTGTTGCCGGTCCTTTGTCAAGACCACGGCCTTACACCGGAGCAAGTCGTGGCC
ATTGCAAATAATAACGGTGGCAAACAGGCTCTTGAGACGGTTCAGAGACTTCTCCCAGTTCTCTGTCAAG
CCCACGGGCTGACTCCCGATCAAGTTGTAGCGATTGCGTCGAACATTGGAGGGAAACAAGCATTGGAGAC
TGTCCAACGGCTCCTTCCCGTGTTGTGTCAAGCCCACGGTTTGACGCCTGCACAAGTGGTCGCCATCGCC
AACAACAACGGCGGTAAGCAGGCGCTGGAAACAGTACAGCGCCTGCTGCCTGTACTGTGCCAGGATCATG
GACTGACCCCAGACCAGGTAGTCGCAATCGCGAACAATAATGGGGGAAAGCAAGCCCTGGAAACCGTGCA
AAGGTTGTTGCCGGTCCTTTGTCAAGACCACGGCCTTACACCGGAGCAAGTCGTGGCCATTGCATCCCAC
GACGGTGGCAAACAGGCTCTTGAGACGGTTCAGAGACTTCTCCCAGTTCTCTGTCAAGCCCACGGGCTGA
CTCCCGATCAAGTTGTAGCGATTGCGAATAACAATGGAGGGAAACAAGCATTGGAGACTGTCCAACGGCT
CCTTCCCGTGTTGTGTCAAGCCCACGGTTTGACGCCTGCACAAGTGGTCGCCATCGCCTCGAATGGCGGC
GGTAAGCAGGCGCTGGAAACAGTACAGCGCCTGCTGCCTGTACTGTGCCAGGATCATGGACTGACACCCG
AACAGGTGGTCGCCATTGCTTCTAATGGGGGAGGACGGCCAGCCTTGGAG
