>Addgene plasmid #47158 | TAL3439 | addgene partial sequence | sequence record 68669 | JDS-TALEN-F 5'-TAGGGGTCGGTAAACAGTGG-3'
CTGACTGTGGCGGGTGAGCTTAGGGGGCCTCCGCTCCAGCTCGACACCGGGCAGCTGCTGAAGATCGCGA
AGAGAGGGGGAGTAACAGCGGTAGAGGCAGTGCACGCCTGGCGCAATGCGCTCACCGGGGCCCCCTTGAA
CCTGACCCCAGACCAGGTAGTCGCAATCGCGTCGAACATTGGGGGAAAGCAAGCCCTGGAAACCGTGCAA
AGGTTGTTGCCGGTCCTTTGTCAAGACCACGGCCTTACACCGGAGCAAGTCGTGGCCATTGCATCCCACG
ACGGTGGCAAACAGGCTCTTGAGACGGTTCAGAGACTTCTCCCAGTTCTCTGTCAAGCCCACGGGCTGAC
TCCCGATCAAGTTGTAGCGATTGCGTCGAACATTGGAGGGAAACAAGCATTGGAGACTGTCCAACGGCTC
CTTCCCGTGTTGTGTCAAGCCCACGGTTTGACGCCTGCACAAGTGGTCGCCATCGCCTCCAATATTGGCG
GTAAGCAGGCGCTGGAAACAGTACAGCGCCTGCTGCCTGTACTGTGCCAGGATCATGGACTGACCCCAGA
CCAGGTAGTCGCAATCGCGAACAATAATGGGGGAAAGCAAGCCCTGGAAACCGTGCAAAGGTTGTTGCCG
GTCCTTTGTCAAGACCACGGCCTTACACCGGAGCAAGTCGTGGCCATTGCAAGCAACATCGGTGGCAAAC
AGGCTCTTGAGACGGTTCAGAGACTTCTCCCAGTTCTCTGTCAAGCCCACGGGCTGACTCCCGATCAAGT
TGTAGCGATTGCGAATAACAATGGAGGGAAACAAGCATTGGAGACTGTCCAACGGCTCCTTCCCGTGTTG
TGTCAAGCCCACGGTTTGACGCCTGCACAA
