[The description below was written by a language model from this plasmid's Addgene catalogue record.]
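Description:
TAL3439 is a TALEN expression plasmid built on the JDS78 backbone (about 6.4 kb without insert), a mammalian expression vector that also carries a T7 promoter. It is maintained in E. coli as a high-copy plasmid under ampicillin selection. The record gives no feature table, so the bacterial origin and other backbone elements are not itemised. The listed sequencing primers imply that the expression cassette lies between a CMV promoter and a BGH polyadenylation region.

The roughly 1.4 kb insert is an engineered TAL effector repeat array designated ZebrafishCommunity-fastkd3-right. It forms the "right" half of a nuclease pair directed against the zebrafish (D. rerio) fastkd3 gene, and the depositor specifies an 18-nucleotide target binding site for it. The array was cloned into BsmBI sites that were destroyed in the process, placing it in frame with sequences supplied by the backbone: an N-terminal 3X Flag tag and a C-terminal wild-type FokI nuclease domain. FokI cleaves only as a dimer, so this construct is meant to be used with a matching "left" TALEN that binds the opposite strand nearby. The two FokI domains then come together over the spacer and make a double-strand break, and error-prone repair of that break can introduce disrupting indels.

The CMV promoter drives expression in transfected mammalian cells. The T7 promoter generally permits in vitro transcription of TALEN mRNA, which is the usual route for delivery into zebrafish embryos and fits the associated work on targeted gene disruption in somatic zebrafish cells. The Flag tag allows the fusion protein to be detected. The depositor recommends checking the plasmid by diagnostic restriction digest before use, a sensible precaution given the repetitive nature of TAL arrays.
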