Addgene plasmid #47158: TAL3439
Depositing lab: Keith Joung. Depositing organization: Massachusetts General Hospital. Publication: Targeted gene disruption in somatic zebrafish cells using engineered TALENs. Sander JD, Cade L, Khayter C, Reyon D, Peterson RT, Joung JK, Yeh JR. Nat Biotechnol. 2011 Aug 5;29(8):697-8. doi: 10.1038/nbt.1934. PubMed 21822241.
Backbone
  Vector backbone: JDS78
  Backbone manufacturer: Addgene plasmid #32290
  Backbone size w/o insert (bp): 6447
  Vector type: Mammalian Expression ; T7
Growth in bacteria
  Bacterial resistance: Ampicillin, 100 μg/mL
  Growth temperature: 37°C
  Growth strain: XL1 Blue
  Copy number: High Copy
Gene/Insert
  Gene/Insert name: ZebrafishCommunity-fastkd3-right (alt name: fastkd3)
  Species: D. rerio (zebrafish)
  Insert size (bp): 1430
  Entrez Gene: im:7147223
  Promoter: CMV
  Tag / fusion protein: 3X Flag (N terminal on backbone); WT FOKI (C terminal on backbone)
  Cloning method: Restriction Enzyme; 5′ cloning site BsmBI (destroyed during cloning); 3′ cloning site BsmBI (destroyed during cloning)
  Sequencing primers: 5′ CMV-F; 3′ BGH-rev
Terms and licenses: Academic/Nonprofit Terms; Industry Terms: Not Available to Industry
Depositor comments: Target binding site: TACAAGAGGAGAGGCGTT It is strongly recommended that users perform a diagnostic digest to verify this plasmid prior to use. For example, a double digest of the plasmid with BamHI and KpnI should result in two bands at 2.3kb and 5.8kb.
How to cite: TAL3439 was a gift from Keith Joung (Addgene plasmid # 47158 ; http://n2t.net/addgene:47158 ; RRID:Addgene_47158)
